Addgene plasmid #122564: pKS_3HA_PAC
Purpose: (Empty Backbone) Vector for endogenously tagging Giardia genes with a triple HA tag (Puromycin selection)
Depositing lab: Zacheus Cande & Alexander Paredez. Depositing organization: University of California, Berkeley. Publication: Rapid tagging and integration of genes in Giardia intestinalis. Gourguechon S, Cande WZ. Eukaryot Cell. 2011 Jan;10(1):142-5. doi: 10.1128/EC.00190-10. Epub 2010 Nov 29. PubMed 21115739.
Backbone
  Vector backbone: bluescript
  Selectable markers: Puromycin
  Tag / fusion protein: hemagglutinin tag (C terminal on insert)
Growth in bacteria
  Bacterial resistance: Ampicillin, 100 μg/mL
  Growth temperature: 37°C
  Growth strain: DH5alpha
  Copy number: High Copy
Gene/Insert
  Cloning method: Restriction Enzyme
  Sequencing primers: 5′ CAGTCACGACGTTGTAAAACGA; 3′ CATCGTATGGGTACTCCGCG
Resource information
  A portion of this plasmid was derived from a plasmid made by: Plasmid was generated by Stephane Gourguechon in the lab of Zac Cande (retired).
Terms and licenses: Academic/Nonprofit Terms; Industry Terms: Not Available to Industry
How to cite: pKS_3HA_PAC was a gift from Zacheus Cande & Alexander Paredez (Addgene plasmid # 122564 ; http://n2t.net/addgene:122564 ; RRID:Addgene_122564)
