[The description below was written by a language model from this plasmid's Addgene catalogue record and pLannotate feature annotations shown in this document.]
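Description:
pKS_3HA_PAC is an empty pBluescript-based backbone of about 4.2 kb, designed for tagging genes at their endogenous loci in the protozoan parasite Giardia intestinalis with a C-terminal triple hemagglutinin (HA) epitope. In E. coli it is maintained as a high-copy plasmid through the ColE1/pUC-type origin and selected with ampicillin via the β-lactamase gene and its native promoter. Other Bluescript hallmarks remain: an f1 phage origin for single-stranded DNA production, a fragment of lacZα with the lac promoter, operator and CAP site, and flanking T7 and T3 promoters.

The working cassette sits between the T7 and T3 promoters. A partial pBluescript multiple cloning site is followed by the HA tag coding sequence, so that a gene fragment inserted by restriction cloning, in frame and without a stop codon, becomes fused to the tag at its C terminus. The automated annotation marks only a single HA repeat, whereas the catalogue entry describes the tag as triple. Downstream lies the pac gene from Streptomyces alboniger, encoding puromycin N-acetyltransferase, which provides puromycin selection of transformed Giardia. The regulatory sequences driving pac expression in the parasite are not annotated in the feature table and are not stated in the record.

The stated purpose is endogenous tagging, which implies that a cloned portion of the target gene directs integration into the chromosomal locus. The tagged protein is then expressed from its native promoter and can be detected with anti-HA reagents. The record does not spell out the integration procedure. No Giardia-specific replication element is annotated.
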