Features (pLannotate 1.2.2; 14 found; start..end, strand, type, name):
    204..792     -  rep_origin     ori: high-copy-number ColE1/pMB1/pBR322/pUC origin of replication
    963..1823    -  CDS            AmpR: β-lactamase; bla; confers resistance to ampicillin, carbenicillin, and related antibiotics
   1824..1928    -  promoter       AmpR promoter: bla
   1955..2383    +  rep_origin     f1 ori (sequence partly withheld): f1 bacteriophage origin of replication; arrow indicates direction of (+) strand synthesis
   2414..2571    -  CDS            lacZα (fragment): LacZα fragment of β-galactosidase; lacZ fragment
   2574..2592    +  promoter       T7 promoter: promoter for bacteriophage T7 RNA polymerase
   2601..2693    +  misc_feature   MCS (fragment): pBluescript multiple cloning site
   2763..2789    +  CDS            HA: HA (human influenza hemagglutinin) epitope tag
   3211..3804    +  CDS            PuroR: puromycin N-acetyltransferase; pac from Streptomyces alboniger; confers resistance to puromycin
   3948..3966    -  promoter       T3 promoter: promoter for bacteriophage T3 RNA polymerase
   4011..4027    -  protein_bind   lac operator: The lac repressor binds to the lac operator to inhibit transcription in E. coli. This inhibition can be relieved by adding lactose or isopropyl-β-D-thiogalactopyranoside (IPTG). lac repressor encoded by lacI
   4035..4065    -  promoter       lac promoter: promoter for the E. coli lac operon
   4080..4101    -  protein_bind   CAP binding site: CAP binding activates transcription in the presence of cAMP. E. coli catabolite activator protein
   4114..21      -  CDS            lacI (fragment) (across the origin): lac repressor; lacI; The lac repressor binds to the lac operator to inhibit transcription in E. coli. This inhibition can be relieved by adding lactose or isopropyl-β-D-thiogalactopyranoside (IPTG).
>Addgene plasmid #122564 | pKS_3HA_PAC | addgene full sequence | sequence record 391381 | Addgene NGS Result
GGCGGTTTGCGTATTGGGCGCTCTTCCGCTTCCTCGCTCACTGACTCGCTGCGCTCGGTCGTTCGGCTGC
GGCGAGCGGTATCAGCTCACTCAAAGGCGGTAATACGGTTATCCACAGAATCAGGGGATAACGCAGGAAA
GAACATGTGAGCAAAAGGCCAGCAAAAGGCCAGGAACCGTAAAAAGGCCGCGTTGCTGGCGTTTTTCCAT
AGGCTCCGCCCCCCTGACGAGCATCACAAAAATCGACGCTCAAGTCAGAGGTGGCGAAACCCGACAGGAC
TATAAAGATACCAGGCGTTTCCCCCTGGAAGCTCCCTCGTGCGCTCTCCTGTTCCGACCCTGCCGCTTAC
CGGATACCTGTCCGCCTTTCTCCCTTCGGGAAGCGTGGCGCTTTCTCATAGCTCACGCTGTAGGTATCTC
AGTTCGGTGTAGGTCGTTCGCTCCAAGCTGGGCTGTGTGCACGAACCCCCCGTTCAGCCCGACCGCTGCG
CCTTATCCGGTAACTATCGTCTTGAGTCCAACCCGGTAAGACACGACTTATCGCCACTGGCAGCAGCCAC
TGGTAACAGGATTAGCAGAGCGAGGTATGTAGGCGGTGCTACAGAGTTCTTGAAGTGGTGGCCTAACTAC
GGCTACACTAGAAGAACAGTATTTGGTATCTGCGCTCTGCTGAAGCCAGTTACCTTCGGAAAAAGAGTTG
GTAGCTCTTGATCCGGCAAACAAACCACCGCTGGTAGCGGTGGTTTTTTTGTTTGCAAGCAGCAGATTAC
GCGCAGAAAAAAAGGATCTCAAGAAGATCCTTTGATCTTTTCTACGGGGTCTGACGCTCAGTGGAACGAA
AACTCACGTTAAGGGATTTTGGTCATGAGATTATCAAAAAGGATCTTCACCTAGATCCTTTTAAATTAAA
AATGAAGTTTTAAATCAATCTAAAGTATATATGAGTAAACTTGGTCTGACAGTTACCAATGCTTAATCAG
TGAGGCACCTATCTCAGCGATCTGTCTATTTCGTTCATCCATAGTTGCCTGACTCCCCGTCGTGTAGATA
ACTACGATACGGGAGGGCTTACCATCTGGCCCCAGTGCTGCAATGATACCGCGAGACCCACGCTCACCGG
CTCCAGATTTATCAGCAATAAACCAGCCAGCCGGAAGGGCCGAGCGCAGAAGTGGTCCTGCAACTTTATC
CGCCTCCATCCAGTCTATTAATTGTTGCCGGGAAGCTAGAGTAAGTAGTTCGCCAGTTAATAGTTTGCGC
AACGTTGTTGCCATTGCTACAGGCATCGTGGTGTCACGCTCGTCGTTTGGTATGGCTTCATTCAGCTCCG
GTTCCCAACGATCAAGGCGAGTTACATGATCCCCCATGTTGTGCAAAAAAGCGGTTAGCTCCTTCGGTCC
TCCGATCGTTGTCAGAAGTAAGTTGGCCGCAGTGTTATCACTCATGGTTATGGCAGCACTGCATAATTCT
CTTACTGTCATGCCATCCGTAAGATGCTTTTCTGTGACTGGTGAGTACTCAACCAAGTCATTCTGAGAAT
AGTGTATGCGGCGACCGAGTTGCTCTTGCCCGGCGTCAATACGGGATAATACCGCGCCACATAGCAGAAC
TTTAAAAGTGCTCATCATTGGAAAACGTTCTTCGGGGCGAAAACTCTCAAGGATCTTACCGCTGTTGAGA
TCCAGTTCGATGTAACCCACTCGTGCACCCAACTGATCTTCAGCATCTTTTACTTTCACCAGCGTTTCTG
GGTGAGCAAAAACAGGAAGGCAAAATGCCGCAAAAAAGGGAATAAGGGCGACACGGAAATGTTGAATACT
CATACTCTTCCTTTTTCAATATTATTGAAGCATTTATCAGGGTTATTGTCTCATGAGCGGATACATATTT
GAATGTATTTAGAAAAATAAACAAATAGGGGTTCCGCGCACATTTCCCCGAAAAGTGCCACCTG
[124 nt withheld, positions 1955-2078]
C
[91 nt withheld, positions 2080-2170]
A
[49 nt withheld, positions 2172-2220]
CCTTTGACGTTGGAGTCCACGTTCTTT
[37 nt withheld, positions 2248-2284]
ACCCTATCTCGGTCTATTCTTTTGATTTATAAGGGATTTTGCCGATTTCGGCCTATTGGTTAAAAAATGA
GCTGATTTAACAAAAATTTAACGCGAATTTTAACAAAATATTAACGCTTACAATTTCCATTCGCCATTCA
GGCTGCGCAACTGTTGGGAAGGGCGATCGGTGCGGGCCTCTTCGCTATTACGCCAGCTGGCGAAAGGGGG
ATGTGCTGCAAGGCGATTAAGTTGGGTAACGCCAGGGTTTTCCCAGTCACGACGTTGTAAAACGACGGCC
AGTGAATTGTAATACGACTCACTATAGGGCGAATTGGAGCTCCACCGCGGTGGCGGCCGCTCTAGAACTA
GTGGATCCCCCGGGCTGCAGGAATTCGATATCAAGCTTATCGATACCGTCGACCTCGAGCTTAAGGAATA
TCCTTATGACGTCCCAGACTACGCGGAGTACCCATACGATGTACCTGATTATGCTGAGTACCCATACGAC
GTACCAGATTACGCTGGATCCTGAATCGAATTCTTTCCGTCGACCTTTGCATCATCGTTGCTCGGTCGTC
TGCCTCGTTTACGACCTGCTTGTTCCTGGGCCTCAAATGGTTAGTGGTTTTCCTTCTTCCAACGGCGTTG
GTCCATCCTCGGCCGCGTGATCAAATGCCTTCGAGCGTATGTCTGACCTGTTTGTGAATGACGATCCGTG
GCTTTACTCAGATTCCTGTGTTTGTGAATAAGAAATCCGTGAATTTGTTGGGGTGGAACGGCGAAGTGGC
CTCTGCTACAATAAGAACTGGAGAGTGTGTTCAGAGGCGAATGCGCAACGAACTTTGTCGTTACACGACG
TGTGCGCCTGTGGTCTTCGTGCGGTTTCCGCGCGGAATTTTGCGCCTTTTCTAAAAAACTAACCCTAAAA
CAAGAAAATCATGGGCACCGAGTACAAGCCCACGGTGCGCCTCGCCACCCGCGACGACGTCCCCCGGGCC
GTACGCACCCTCGCCGCCGCGTTCGCCGACTACCCCGCCACGCGCCACACCGTCGACCCGGACCGCCACA
TCGAGCGGGTCACCGAGCTGCAAGAACTCTTCCTCACGCGCGTCGGGCTCGACATCGGCAAGGTGTGGGT
CGCGGACGACGGCGCCGCGGTGGCGGTCTGGACCACGCCGGAGAGCGTCGAAGCGGGGGCGGTGTTCGCC
GAGATCGGCCCGCGCATGGCCGAGTTGAGCGGTTCCCGGCTGGCCGCGCAGCAACAGATGGAAGGCCTCC
TGGCGCCGCACCGGCCCAAGGAGCCCGCGTGGTTCCTGGCCACCGTCGGCGTCTCGCCCGACCACCAGGG
CAAGGGTCTGGGCAGCGCCGTCGTGCTCCCCGGAGTGGAGGCGGCCGAGCGCGCCGGGGTGCCTGCCTTC
CTGGAGACCTCCGCGCCCCGCAACCTCCCCTTCTACGAGCGGCTCGGCTTCACCGTCACCGCCGACGTCG
AGGTGCCCGAAGGACCGCGCACCTGGTGCATGACCCGCAAGCCCGGTGCCCTCGAGTGAGGGCTGAAGTG
AATATTTACCTTTTCCGGGTTCGACGGGCGTGCTTGACGATGCGGAAGTCGCTGTCCGTTCCAACGGCTA
TCTGCCCCAGGACCCCCATCCCGGCGCCGATCAGCTGGTACCAGCTTTTGTTCCCTTTAGTGAGGGTTAA
TTTCGAGCTTGGCGTAATCATGGTCATAGCTGTTTCCTGTGTGAAATTGTTATCCGCTCACAATTCCACA
CAACATACGAGCCGGAAGCATAAAGTGTAAAGCCTGGGGTGCCTAATGAGTGAGCTAACTCACATTAATT
GCGTTGCGCTCACTGCCCGCTTTCCAGTCGGGAAACCTGTCGTGCCAGCTGCATTAATGAATCGGCCAAC
GCGCGGGGAGA
